>Addgene plasmid #239839 | pBK546 | addgene full sequence | sequence record 488452 | Addgene NGS Result
GTCGACGGATCGGGAGATCTCCCGATCCCCTATGGTGCACTCTCAGTACAATCTGCTCTGATGCCGCATA
GTTAAGCCAGTATCTGCTCCCTGCTTGTGTGTTGGAGGTCGCTGAGTAGTGCGCGAGCAAAATTTAAGCT
ACAACAAGGCAAGGCTTGACCGACAATTGCATGAAGAATCTGCTTAGGGTTAGGCGTTTTGCGCTGCTTC
GCGATGTACGGGCCAGATATACGCGTTGACATTGATTATTGACTAGTTATTAATAGTAATCAATTACGGG
GTCATTAGTTCATAGCCCATATATGGAGTTCCGCGTTACATAACTTACGGTAAATGGCCCGCCTGGCTGA
CCGCCCAACGACCCCCGCCCATTGACGTCAATAATGACGTATGTTCCCATAGTAACGCCAATAGGGACTT
TCCATTGACGTCAATGGGTGGAGTATTTACGGTAAACTGCCCACTTGGCAGTACATCAAGTGTATCATAT
GCCAAGTACGCCCCCTATTGACGTCAATGACGGTAAATGGCCCGCCTGGCATTATGCCCAGTACATGACC
TTATGGGACTTTCCTACTTGGCAGTACATCTACGTATTAGTCATCGCTATTACCATGGTGATGCGGTTTT
GGCAGTACATCAATGGGCGTGGATAGCGGTTTGACTCACGGGGATTTCCAAGTCTCCACCCCATTGACGT
CAATGGGAGTTTGTTTTGGCACCAAAATCAACGGGACTTTCCAAAATGTCGTAACAACTCCGCCCCATTG
ACGCAAATGGGCGGTAGGCGTGTACGGTGGGAGGTCTATATAAGCAGCGCGTTTTGCCTGTACTGGGTCT
CTCTGGTTAGACCAGATCTGAGCCTGGGAGCTCTCTGGCTAACTAGGGAACCCACTGCTTAAGCCTCAAT
AAAGCTTGCCTTGAGTGCTTCAAGTAGTGTGTGCCCGTCTGTTGTGTGACTCTGGTAACTAGAGATCCCT
CAGACCCTTTTAGTCAGTGTGGAAAATCTCTAGCAGTGGCGCCCGAACAGGGACTTGAAAGCGAAAGGGA
AACCAGAGGAGCTCTCTCGACGCAGGACTCGGCTTGCTGAAGCGCGCACGGCAAGAGGCGAGGGGCGGCG
ACTGGTGAGTACGCCAAAAATTTTGACTAGCGGAGGCTAGAAGGAGAGAGATGGGTGCGAGAGCGTCAGT
ATTAAGCGGGGGAGAATTAGATCGCGATGGGAAAAAATTCGGTTAAGGCCAGGGGGAAAGAAAAAATATA
AATTAAAACATATAGTATGGGCAAGCAGGGAGCTAGAACGATTCGCAGTTAATCCTGGCCTGTTAGAAAC
ATCAGAAGGCTGTAGACAAATACTGGGACAGCTACAACCATCCCTTCAGACAGGATCAGAAGAACTTAGA
TCATTATATAATACAGTAGCAACCCTCTATTGTGTGCATCAAAGGATAGAGATAAAAGACACCAAGGAAG
CTTTAGACAAGATAGAGGAAGAGCAAAACAAAAGTAAGACCACCGCACAGCAAGCGGCCGCTGATCTTCA
GACCTGGAGGAGGAGATATGAGGGACAATTGGAGAAGTGAATTATATAAATATAAAGTAGTAAAAATTGA
ACCATTAGGAGTAGCACCCACCAAGGCAAAGAGAAGAGTGGTGCAGAGAGAAAAAAGAGCAGTGGGAATA
GGAGCTTTGTTCCTTGGGTTCTTGGGAGCAGCAGGAAGCACTATGGGCGCAGCGTCAATGACGCTGACGG
TACAGGCCAGACAATTATTGTCTGGTATAGTGCAGCAGCAGAACAATTTGCTGAGGGCTATTGAGGCGCA
ACAGCATCTGTTGCAACTCACAGTCTGGGGCATCAAGCAGCTCCAGGCAAGAATCCTGGCTGTGGAAAGA
TACCTAAAGGATCAACAGCTCCTGGGGATTTGGGGTTGCTCTGGAAAACTCATTTGCACCACTGCTGTGC
CTTGGAATGCTAGTTGGAGTAATAAATCTCTGGAACAGATTTGGAATCACACGACCTGGATGGAGTGGGA
CAGAGAAATTAACAATTACACAAGCTTAATACACTCCTTAATTGAAGAATCGCAAAACCAGCAAGAAAAG
AATGAACAAGAATTATTGGAATTAGATAAATGGGCAAGTTTGTGGAATTGGTTTAACATAACAAATTGGC
TGTGGTATATAAAATTATTCATAATGATAGTAGGAGGCTTGGTAGGTTTAAGAATAGTTTTTGCTGTACT
TTCTATAGTGAATAGAGTTAGGCAGGGATATTCACCATTATCGTTTCAGACCCACCTCCCAACCCCGAGG
GGACCCGACAGGCCCGAAGGAATAGAAGAAGAAGGTGGAGAGAGAGACAGAGACAGATCCATTCGATTAG
TGAACGGATCGGCACTGCGTGCGCCAATTCTGCAGACAAATGGCAGTATTCATCCACAATTTTAAAAGAA
AAGGGGGGATTGGGGGGTACAGTGCAGGGGAAAGAATAGTAGACATAATAGCAACAGACATACAAACTAA
AGAATTACAAAAACAAATTACAAAAATTCAAAATTTTCGGGTTTATTACAGGGACAGCAGAGATCCAGTT
TGGTTAATTAATGGGCGGGACGTTAACGGGGCGGAACGGTACCGAGGGCCTATTTCCCATGATTCCTTCA
TATTTGCATATACGATACAAGGCTGTTAGAGAGATAATTAGAATTAATTTGACTGTAAACACAAAGATAT
TAGTACAAAATACGTGACGTAGAAAGTAATAATTTCTTGGGTAGTTTGCAGTTTTAAAATTATGTTTTAA
AATGGACTATCATATGCTTACCGTAACTTGAAAGTATTTCGATTTCTTGGCTTTATATATCTTGTGGAAA
GGACGAAACACCGGAGACGTGTACACGTCTCTGTTTTAGAGCTAGAAATAGCAAGTTAAAATAAGGCTAG
TCCGTTATCAACTTGAAAAAGTGGCACCGAGTCGGTGCTTTTTTGAATTCGCTAGCTAGGTCTTGAAAGG
AGTGGGAATTGGCTCCGGTGCCCGTCAGTGGGCAGAGCGCACATCGCCCACAGTCCCCGAGAAGTTGGGG
GGAGGGGTCGGCAATTGATCCGGTGCCTAGAGAAGGTGGCGCGGGGTAAACTGGGAAAGTGATGTCGTGT
ACTGGCTCCGCCTTTTTCCCGAGGGTGGGGGAGAACCGTATATAAGTGCAGTAGTCGCCGTGAACGTTCT
TTTTCGCAACGGGTTTGCCGCCAGAACACAGGACCGGTGCCACCATGGACTATAAGGACCACGACGGAGA
CTACAAGGATCATGATATTGATTACAAAGACGATGACGATAAGATGGCCCCAAAGAAGAAGCGGAAGGTC
GGTATCCACGGAGTCCCAGCAGCCGACAAGAAGTACAGCATCGGCCTGGCCATCGGCACCAACTCTGTGG
GCTGGGCCGTGATCACCGACGAGTACAAGGTGCCCAGCAAGAAATTCAAGGTGCTGGGCAACACCGACCG
GCACAGCATCAAGAAGAACCTGATCGGAGCCCTGCTGTTCGACAGCGGCGAAACAGCCGAGGCCACCCGG
CTGAAGAGAACCGCCAGAAGAAGATACACCAGACGGAAGAACCGGATCTGCTATCTGCAAGAGATCTTCA
GCAACGAGATGGCCAAGGTGGACGACAGCTTCTTCCACAGACTGGAAGAGTCCTTCCTGGTGGAAGAGGA
TAAGAAGCACGAGCGGCACCCCATCTTCGGCAACATCGTGGACGAGGTGGCCTACCACGAGAAGTACCCC
ACCATCTACCACCTGAGAAAGAAACTGGTGGACAGCACCGACAAGGCCGACCTGCGGCTGATCTATCTGG
CCCTGGCCCACATGATCAAGTTCCGGGGCCACTTCCTGATCGAGGGCGACCTGAACCCCGACAACAGCGA
CGTGGACAAGCTGTTCATCCAGCTGGTGCAGACCTACAACCAGCTGTTCGAGGAAAACCCCATCAACGCC
AGCGGCGTGGACGCCAAGGCCATCCTGTCTGCCAGACTGAGCAAGAGCAGACGGCTGGAAAATCTGATCG
CCCAGCTGCCCGGCGAGAAGAAGAATGGCCTGTTCGGCAACCTGATTGCCCTGAGCCTGGGCCTGACCCC
CAACTTCAAGAGCAACTTCGACCTGGCCGAGGATGCCAAACTGCAGCTGAGCAAGGACACCTACGACGAC
GACCTGGACAACCTGCTGGCCCAGATCGGCGACCAGTACGCCGACCTGTTTCTGGCCGCCAAGAACCTGT
CCGACGCCATCCTGCTGAGCGACATCCTGAGAGTGAACACCGAGATCACCAAGGCCCCCCTGAGCGCCTC
TATGATCAAGAGATACGACGAGCACCACCAGGACCTGACCCTGCTGAAAGCTCTCGTGCGGCAGCAGCTG
CCTGAGAAGTACAAAGAGATTTTCTTCGACCAGAGCAAGAACGGCTACGCCGGCTACATTGACGGCGGAG
CCAGCCAGGAAGAGTTCTACAAGTTCATCAAGCCCATCCTGGAAAAGATGGACGGCACCGAGGAACTGCT
CGTGAAGCTGAACAGAGAGGACCTGCTGCGGAAGCAGCGGACCTTCGACAACGGCAGCATCCCCCACCAG
ATCCACCTGGGAGAGCTGCACGCCATTCTGCGGCGGCAGGAAGATTTTTACCCATTCCTGAAGGACAACC
GGGAAAAGATCGAGAAGATCCTGACCTTCCGCATCCCCTACTACGTGGGCCCTCTGGCCAGGGGAAACAG
CAGATTCGCCTGGATGACCAGAAAGAGCGAGGAAACCATCACCCCCTGGAACTTCGAGGAAGTGGTGGAC
AAGGGCGCTTCCGCCCAGAGCTTCATCGAGCGGATGACCAACTTCGATAAGAACCTGCCCAACGAGAAGG
TGCTGCCCAAGCACAGCCTGCTGTACGAGTACTTCACCGTGTATAACGAGCTGACCAAAGTGAAATACGT
GACCGAGGGAATGAGAAAGCCCGCCTTCCTGAGCGGCGAGCAGAAAAAGGCCATCGTGGACCTGCTGTTC
AAGACCAACCGGAAAGTGACCGTGAAGCAGCTGAAAGAGGACTACTTCAAGAAAATCGAGTGCTTCGACT
CCGTGGAAATCTCCGGCGTGGAAGATCGGTTCAACGCCTCCCTGGGCACATACCACGATCTGCTGAAAAT
TATCAAGGACAAGGACTTCCTGGACAATGAGGAAAACGAGGACATTCTGGAAGATATCGTGCTGACCCTG
ACACTGTTTGAGGACAGAGAGATGATCGAGGAACGGCTGAAAACCTATGCCCACCTGTTCGACGACAAAG
TGATGAAGCAGCTGAAGCGGCGGAGATACACCGGCTGGGGCAGGCTGAGCCGGAAGCTGATCAACGGCAT
CCGGGACAAGCAGTCCGGCAAGACAATCCTGGATTTCCTGAAGTCCGACGGCTTCGCCAACAGAAACTTC
ATGCAGCTGATCCACGACGACAGCCTGACCTTTAAAGAGGACATCCAGAAAGCCCAGGTGTCCGGCCAGG
GCGATAGCCTGCACGAGCACATTGCCAATCTGGCCGGCAGCCCCGCCATTAAGAAGGGCATCCTGCAGAC
AGTGAAGGTGGTGGACGAGCTCGTGAAAGTGATGGGCCGGCACAAGCCCGAGAACATCGTGATCGAAATG
GCCAGAGAGAACCAGACCACCCAGAAGGGACAGAAGAACAGCCGCGAGAGAATGAAGCGGATCGAAGAGG
GCATCAAAGAGCTGGGCAGCCAGATCCTGAAAGAACACCCCGTGGAAAACACCCAGCTGCAGAACGAGAA
GCTGTACCTGTACTACCTGCAGAATGGGCGGGATATGTACGTGGACCAGGAACTGGACATCAACCGGCTG
TCCGACTACGATGTGGACGCTATCGTGCCTCAGAGCTTTCTGAAGGACGACTCCATCGACAACAAGGTGC
TGACCAGAAGCGACAAGAACCGGGGCAAGAGCGACAACGTGCCCTCCGAAGAGGTCGTGAAGAAGATGAA
GAACTACTGGCGGCAGCTGCTGAACGCCAAGCTGATTACCCAGAGAAAGTTCGACAATCTGACCAAGGCC
GAGAGAGGCGGCCTGAGCGAACTGGATAAGGCCGGCTTCATCAAGAGACAGCTGGTGGAAACCCGGCAGA
TCACAAAGCACGTGGCACAGATCCTGGACTCCCGGATGAACACTAAGTACGACGAGAATGACAAGCTGAT
CCGGGAAGTGAAAGTGATCACCCTGAAGTCCAAGCTGGTGTCCGATTTCCGGAAGGATTTCCAGTTTTAC
AAAGTGCGCGAGATCAACAACTACCACCACGCCCACGACGCCTACCTGAACGCCGTCGTGGGAACCGCCC
TGATCAAAAAGTACCCTAAGCTGGAAAGCGAGTTCGTGTACGGCGACTACAAGGTGTACGACGTGCGGAA
GATGATCGCCAAGAGCGAGCAGGAAATCGGCAAGGCTACCGCCAAGTACTTCTTCTACAGCAACATCATG
AACTTTTTCAAGACCGAGATTACCCTGGCCAACGGCGAGATCCGGAAGCGGCCTCTGATCGAGACAAACG
GCGAAACCGGGGAGATCGTGTGGGATAAGGGCCGGGATTTTGCCACCGTGCGGAAAGTGCTGAGCATGCC
CCAAGTGAATATCGTGAAAAAGACCGAGGTGCAGACAGGCGGCTTCAGCAAAGAGTCTATCCTGCCCAAG
AGGAACAGCGATAAGCTGATCGCCAGAAAGAAGGACTGGGACCCTAAGAAGTACGGCGGCTTCGACAGCC
CCACCGTGGCCTATTCTGTGCTGGTGGTGGCCAAAGTGGAAAAGGGCAAGTCCAAGAAACTGAAGAGTGT
GAAAGAGCTGCTGGGGATCACCATCATGGAAAGAAGCAGCTTCGAGAAGAATCCCATCGACTTTCTGGAA
GCCAAGGGCTACAAAGAAGTGAAAAAGGACCTGATCATCAAGCTGCCTAAGTACTCCCTGTTCGAGCTGG
AAAACGGCCGGAAGAGAATGCTGGCCTCTGCCGGCGAACTGCAGAAGGGAAACGAACTGGCCCTGCCCTC
CAAATATGTGAACTTCCTGTACCTGGCCAGCCACTATGAGAAGCTGAAGGGCTCCCCCGAGGATAATGAG
CAGAAACAGCTGTTTGTGGAACAGCACAAGCACTACCGGGACGAGATCATCGAGCAGATCAGCGAGTTCT
CCAAGAGAGTGATCCTGGCCGACGCTAATCTGGACAAAGTGCTGTCCGCCTACAACAAGCACCGGGATAA
GCCCATCAGAGAGCAGGCCGAGAATATCATCCACCTGTTTACCCTGACCAATCTGGGAGCCCCTGCCGCC
TTCAAGTACTTTGACACCACCATCGACCGGAAGAGGTACACCAGCACCAAAGAGGTGCTGGACGCCACCC
TGATCCACCAGAGCATCACCGGCCTGTACGAGACACGGATCGACCTGTCTCAGCTGGGAGGCGACAAAAG
GCCGGCGGCCACGAAAAAGGCCGGACAGGCCAAAAAGAAAAAGCTCGAGGGCGGAGGCGGGAGCGGATCC
CCCTCCCGGCTCCAGATGTTCTTCGCTAATAACCACGACCAGGAATTTGACCCTCCAAAGGTTTACCCAC
CTGTCCCAGCTGAGAAGAGGAAGCCCATCCGGGTGCTGTCTCTCTTTGATGGAATCGCTACAGGGCTCCT
GGTGCTGAAGGACTTGGGCATTCAGGTGGACCGCTACATTGCCTCGGAGGTGTGTGAGGACTCCATCACG
GTGGGCATGGTGCGGCACCAGGGGAAGATCATGTACGTCGGGGACGTCCGCAGCGTCACACAGAAGCATA
TCCAGGAGTGGGGCCCATTCGATCTGGTGATTGGGGGCAGTCCCTGCAATGACCTCTCCATCGTCAACCC
TGCTCGCAAGGGCCTCTACGAGGGCACTGGCCGGCTCTTCTTTGAGTTCTACCGCCTCCTGCATGATGCG
CGGCCCAAGGAGGGAGATGATCGCCCCTTCTTCTGGCTCTTTGAGAATGTGGTGGCCATGGGCGTTAGTG
ACAAGAGGGACATCTCGCGATTTCTCGAGTCCAACCCTGTGATGATTGATGCCAAAGAAGTGTCAGCTGC
ACACAGGGCCCGCTACTTCTGGGGTAACCTTCCCGGTATGAACAGGCCGTTGGCATCCACTGTGAATGAT
AAGCTGGAGCTGCAGGAGTGTCTGGAGCATGGCAGGATAGCCAAGTTCAGCAAAGTGAGGACCATTACTA
CGAGGTCAAACTCCATAAAGCAGGGCAAAGACCAGCATTTTCCTGTGTTCATGAATGAGAAAGAGGACAT
CTTATGGTGCACTGAAATGGAAAGGGTATTTGGTTTCCCAGTCCACTATACTGATGTGTCCAACATGAGC
CGCTTGGCGAGGCAGAGACTGCTGGGCCGGTCATGGAGCGTGCCAGTCATCCGCCACCTCTTCGCTCCGC
TGAAGGAGTATTTTGCGTGTGTGTCCGGCCGGCCCGGATCCGGCGCAACAAACTTCTCTCTGCTGAAACA
AGCCGGAGATGTCGAAGAGAATCCTGGACCGACCGAGTACAAGCCCACGGTGCGCCTCGCCACCCGCGAC
GACGTCCCCAGGGCCGTACGCACCCTCGCCGCCGCGTTCGCCGACTACCCCGCCACGCGCCACACCGTCG
ATCCGGACCGCCACATCGAGCGGGTCACCGAGCTGCAAGAACTCTTCCTCACGCGCGTCGGGCTCGACAT
CGGCAAGGTGTGGGTCGCGGACGACGGCGCCGCGGTGGCGGTCTGGACCACGCCGGAGAGCGTCGAAGCG
GGGGCGGTGTTCGCCGAGATCGGCCCGCGCATGGCCGAGTTGAGCGGTTCCCGGCTGGCCGCGCAGCAAC
AGATGGAAGGCCTCCTGGCGCCGCACCGGCCCAAGGAGCCCGCGTGGTTCCTGGCCACCGTCGGAGTCTC
GCCCGACCACCAGGGCAAGGGTCTGGGCAGCGCCGTCGTGCTCCCCGGAGTGGAGGCGGCCGAGCGCGCC
GGGGTGCCCGCCTTCCTGGAGACCTCCGCGCCCCGCAACCTCCCCTTCTACGAGCGGCTCGGCTTCACCG
TCACCGCCGACGTCGAGGTGCCCGAAGGACCGCGCACCTGGTGCATGACCCGCAAGCCCGGTGCCTGAAC
GCGTTAAGTCGACAATCAACCTCTGGATTACAAAATTTGTGAAAGATTGACTGGTATTCTTAACTATGTT
GCTCCTTTTACGCTATGTGGATACGCTGCTTTAATGCCTTTGTATCATGCTATTGCTTCCCGTATGGCTT
TCATTTTCTCCTCCTTGTATAAATCCTGGTTGCTGTCTCTTTATGAGGAGTTGTGGCCCGTTGTCAGGCA
ACGTGGCGTGGTGTGCACTGTGTTTGCTGACGCAACCCCCACTGGTTGGGGCATTGCCACCACCTGTCAG
CTCCTTTCCGGGACTTTCGCTTTCCCCCTCCCTATTGCCACGGCGGAACTCATCGCCGCCTGCCTTGCCC
GCTGCTGGACAGGGGCTCGGCTGTTGGGCACTGACAATTCCGTGGTGTTGTCGGGGAAATCATCGTCCTT
TCCTTGGCTGCTCGCCTGTGTTGCCACCTGGATTCTGCGCGGGACGTCCTTCTGCTACGTCCCTTCGGCC
CTCAATCCAGCGGACCTTCCTTCCCGCGGCCTGCTGCCGGCTCTGCGGCCTCTTCCGCGTCTTCGCCTTC
GCCCTCAGACGAGTCGGATCTCCCTTTGGGCCGCCTCCCCGCGTCGACTTTAAGACCAATGACTTACAAG
GCAGCTGTAGATCTTAGCCACTTTTTAAAAGAAAAGGGGGGACTGGAAGGGCTAATTCACTCCCAACGAA
GACAAGATCTGCTTTTTGCTTGTACTGGGTCTCTCTGGTTAGACCAGATCTGAGCCTGGGAGCTCTCTGG
CTAACTAGGGAACCCACTGCTTAAGCCTCAATAAAGCTTGCCTTGAGTGCTTCAAGTAGTGTGTGCCCGT
CTGTTGTGTGACTCTGGTAACTAGAGATCCCTCAGACCCTTTTAGTCAGTGTGGAAAATCTCTAGCAGGG
CCCGTTTAAACCCGCTGATCAGCCTCGACTGTGCCTTCTAGTTGCCAGCCATCTGTTGTTTGCCCCTCCC
CCGTGCCTTCCTTGACCCTGGAAGGTGCCACTCCCACTGTCCTTTCCTAATAAAATGAGGAAATTGCATC
GCATTGTCTGAGTAGGTGTCATTCTATTCTGGGGGGTGGGGTGGGGCAGGACAGCAAGGGGGAGGATTGG
GAAGACAATAGCAGGCATGCTGGGGATGCGGTGGGCTCTATGGCTTCTGAGGCGGAAAGAACCAGCTGGG
GCTCTAGGGGGTATCCCC
[124 nt withheld, positions 10379-10502]
C
[91 nt withheld, positions 10504-10594]
A
[49 nt withheld, positions 10596-10644]
CCTTTGACGTTGGAGTCCACGTTCTTT
[37 nt withheld, positions 10672-10708]
ACCCTATCTCGGTCTATTCTTTTGATTTATAAGGGATTTTGCCGATTTCGGCCTATTGGTTAAAAAATGA
GCTGATTTAACAAAAATTTAACGCGAATTAATTCTGTGGAATGTGTGTCAGTTAGGGTGTGGAAAGTCCC
CAGGCTCCCCAGCAGGCAGAAGTATGCAAAGCATGCATCTCAATTAGTCAGCAACCAGGTGTGGAAAGTC
CCCAGGCTCCCCAGCAGGCAGAAGTATGCAAAGCATGCATCTCAATTAGTCAGCAACCATAGTCCCGCCC
CTAACTCCGCCCATCCCGCCCCTAACTCCGCCCAGTTCCGCCCATTCTCCGCCCCATGGCTGACTAATTT
TTTTTATTTATGCAGAGGCCGAGGCCGCCTCTGCCTCTGAGCTATTCCAGAAGTAGTGAGGAGGCTTTTT
TGGAGGCCTAGGCTTTTGCAAAAAGCTCCCGGGAGCTTGTATATCCATTTTCGGATCTGATCAGCACGTG
TTGACAATTAATCATCGGCATAGTATATCGGCATAGTATAATACGACAAGGTGAGGAACTAAACCATGGC
CAAGTTGACCAGTGCCGTTCCGGTGCTCACCGCGCGCGACGTCGCCGGAGCGGTCGAGTTCTGGACCGAC
CGGCTCGGGTTCTCCCGGGACTTCGTGGAGGACGACTTCGCCGGTGTGGTCCGGGACGACGTGACCCTGT
TCATCAGCGCGGTCCAGGACCAGGTGGTGCCGGACAACACCCTGGCCTGGGTGTGGGTGCGCGGCCTGGA
CGAGCTGTACGCCGAGTGGTCGGAGGTCGTGTCCACGAACTTCCGGGACGCCTCCGGGCCGGCCATGACC
GAGATCGGCGAGCAGCCGTGGGGGCGGGAGTTCGCCCTGCGCGACCCGGCCGGCAACTGCGTGCACTTCG
TGGCCGAGGAGCAGGACTGACACGTGCTACGAGATTTCGATTCCACCGCCGCCTTCTATGAAAGGTTGGG
CTTCGGAATCGTTTTCCGGGACGCCGGCTGGATGATCCTCCAGCGCGGGGATCTCATGCTGGAGTTCTTC
GCCCACCCCAACTTGTTTATTGCAGCTTATAATGGTTACAAATAAAGCAATAGCATCACAAATTTCACAA
ATAAAGCATTTTTTTCACTGCATTCTAGTTGTGGTTTGTCCAAACTCATCAATGTATCTTATCATGTCTG
TATACCGTCGACCTCTAGCTAGAGCTTGGCGTAATCATGGTCATAGCTGTTTCCTGTGTGAAATTGTTAT
CCGCTCACAATTCCACACAACATACGAGCCGGAAGCATAAAGTGTAAAGCCTGGGGTGCCTAATGAGTGA
GCTAACTCACATTAATTGCGTTGCGCTCACTGCCCGCTTTCCAGTCGGGAAACCTGTCGTGCCAGCTGCA
TTAATGAATCGGCCAACGCGCGGGGAGAGGCGGTTTGCGTATTGGGCGCTCTTCCGCTTCCTCGCTCACT
GACTCGCTGCGCTCGGTCGTTCGGCTGCGGCGAGCGGTATCAGCTCACTCAAAGGCGGTAATACGGTTAT
CCACAGAATCAGGGGATAACGCAGGAAAGAACATGTGAGCAAAAGGCCAGCAAAAGGCCAGGAACCGTAA
AAAGGCCGCGTTGCTGGCGTTTTTCCATAGGCTCCGCCCCCCTGACGAGCATCACAAAAATCGACGCTCA
AGTCAGAGGTGGCGAAACCCGACAGGACTATAAAGATACCAGGCGTTTCCCCCTGGAAGCTCCCTCGTGC
GCTCTCCTGTTCCGACCCTGCCGCTTACCGGATACCTGTCCGCCTTTCTCCCTTCGGGAAGCGTGGCGCT
TTCTCATAGCTCACGCTGTAGGTATCTCAGTTCGGTGTAGGTCGTTCGCTCCAAGCTGGGCTGTGTGCAC
GAACCCCCCGTTCAGCCCGACCGCTGCGCCTTATCCGGTAACTATCGTCTTGAGTCCAACCCGGTAAGAC
ACGACTTATCGCCACTGGCAGCAGCCACTGGTAACAGGATTAGCAGAGCGAGGTATGTAGGCGGTGCTAC
AGAGTTCTTGAAGTGGTGGCCTAACTACGGCTACACTAGAAGAACAGTATTTGGTATCTGCGCTCTGCTG
AAGCCAGTTACCTTCGGAAAAAGAGTTGGTAGCTCTTGATCCGGCAAACAAACCACCGCTGGTAGCGGTG
GTTTTTTTGTTTGCAAGCAGCAGATTACGCGCAGAAAAAAAGGATCTCAAGAAGATCCTTTGATCTTTTC
TACGGGGTCTGACGCTCAGTGGAACGAAAACTCACGTTAAGGGATTTTGGTCATGAGATTATCAAAAAGG
ATCTTCACCTAGATCCTTTTAAATTAAAAATGAAGTTTTAAATCAATCTAAAGTATATATGAGTAAACTT
GGTCTGACAGTTACCAATGCTTAATCAGTGAGGCACCTATCTCAGCGATCTGTCTATTTCGTTCATCCAT
AGTTGCCTGACTCCCCGTCGTGTAGATAACTACGATACGGGAGGGCTTACCATCTGGCCCCAGTGCTGCA
ATGATACCGCGAGACCCACGCTCACCGGCTCCAGATTTATCAGCAATAAACCAGCCAGCCGGAAGGGCCG
AGCGCAGAAGTGGTCCTGCAACTTTATCCGCCTCCATCCAGTCTATTAATTGTTGCCGGGAAGCTAGAGT
AAGTAGTTCGCCAGTTAATAGTTTGCGCAACGTTGTTGCCATTGCTACAGGCATCGTGGTGTCACGCTCG
TCGTTTGGTATGGCTTCATTCAGCTCCGGTTCCCAACGATCAAGGCGAGTTACATGATCCCCCATGTTGT
GCAAAAAAGCGGTTAGCTCCTTCGGTCCTCCGATCGTTGTCAGAAGTAAGTTGGCCGCAGTGTTATCACT
CATGGTTATGGCAGCACTGCATAATTCTCTTACTGTCATGCCATCCGTAAGATGCTTTTCTGTGACTGGT
GAGTACTCAACCAAGTCATTCTGAGAATAGTGTATGCGGCGACCGAGTTGCTCTTGCCCGGCGTCAATAC
GGGATAATACCGCGCCACATAGCAGAACTTTAAAAGTGCTCATCATTGGAAAACGTTCTTCGGGGCGAAA
ACTCTCAAGGATCTTACCGCTGTTGAGATCCAGTTCGATGTAACCCACTCGTGCACCCAACTGATCTTCA
GCATCTTTTACTTTCACCAGCGTTTCTGGGTGAGCAAAAACAGGAAGGCAAAATGCCGCAAAAAAGGGAA
TAAGGGCGACACGGAAATGTTGAATACTCATACTCTTCCTTTTTCAATATTATTGAAGCATTTATCAGGG
TTATTGTCTCATGAGCGGATACATATTTGAATGTATTTAGAAAAATAAACAAATAGGGGTTCCGCGCACA
TTTCCCCGAAAAGTGCCACCTGAC
Features (pLannotate 1.2.2; 35 found; start..end, strand, type, name):
     31..83      -  misc_feature   bom (fragment): basis of mobility region from pBR322
    238..617     +  enhancer       CMV enhancer: human cytomegalovirus immediate early enhancer
    618..817     +  promoter       CMV promoter: human cytomegalovirus (CMV) immediate early promoter
    835..1015    +  LTR            5' LTR (truncated): truncated 5' long terminal repeat (LTR) from HIV-1
   1062..1187    +  misc_feature   HIV-1 Ψ: packaging signal of human immunodeficiency virus type 1
   1171..1534    +  CDS            HIV-1 gag (fragment): gag protein from human immunodeficiency virus 1; gag
   1680..1913    +  misc_feature   RRE: The Rev response element (RRE) of HIV-1 allows for Rev-dependent mRNA export from the nucleus to the cytoplasm.
   2290..2390    +  CDS            Rev (fragment): human immunodeficiency virus 1 (HIV-1) Rev protein; rev; enhances nuclear export of unspliced and incompletely spliced viral mRNAs
   2440..2557    +  misc_feature   cPPT/CTS: central polypurine tract and central termination sequence of HIV-1
   2634..2874    +  promoter       U6 promoter: RNA polymerase III promoter for human U6 snRNA
   2903..2978    +  misc_RNA       gRNA scaffold: guide RNA scaffold for the Streptococcus pyogenes CRISPR/Cas9 system
   2996..3014    +  CDS            small t antigen (fragment): SV40 (simian virus 40) small t antigen
   3040..3251    +  promoter       EF-1α core promoter: core promoter for human elongation factor EF-1α
   3385..7485    +  CDS            Cas9: Cas9 (Csn1) endonuclease from the Streptococcus pyogenes Type II CRISPR/Cas system generates RNA-guided double strand breaks in DNA
   7486..7533    +  CDS            nucleoplasmin NLS: bipartite nuclear localization signal from nucleoplasmin
   7561..8493    +  CDS            DNMT3A catalytic domain: catalytic domain of DNA methyltransferase 3A
   8571..9168    +  CDS            PuroR (fragment): puromycin N-acetyltransferase; pac from Streptomyces; confers resistance to puromycin
   9184..9772    +  misc_feature   WPRE: woodchuck hepatitis virus posttranscriptional regulatory element
   9823..9842    +  misc_feature   cPPT/CTS (fragment): central polypurine tract and central termination sequence of HIV-1
   9844..10077   +  LTR            3' LTR (ΔU3): self-inactivating 3' long terminal repeat (LTR) from HIV-1
  10109..10333   +  polyA_signal   bGH poly(A) signal: bovine growth hormone polyadenylation signal
  10337..10358   +  promoter       SV40 promoter (fragment): SV40 enhancer and early promoter
  10379..10807   +  rep_origin     f1 ori (sequence partly withheld): f1 bacteriophage origin of replication; arrow indicates direction of (+) strand synthesis
  10821..11150   +  promoter       SV40 promoter: SV40 enhancer and early promoter
  11198..11245   +  promoter       EM7 promoter: synthetic bacterial promoter&nbsp
  11264..11638   +  CDS            BleoR: antibiotic-binding protein; Sh ble from Streptoalloteichus hindustanus; confers resistance to bleomycin, phleomycin, and Zeocin™
  11648..11773   +  CDS            ble (fragment): BLE_KLEPN - Experimental evidence at protein level: Swiss-Prot protein existence level 1. Binding protein with a strong affinity to the bleomycin family of antibiotics. Binds to CL990; an antimitotic-antibiotic compound. From Klebsiella pneumoniae.
  11768..11889   +  polyA_signal   SV40 poly(A) signal: SV40 polyadenylation signal
  11960..11982   -  protein_bind   lac operator (fragment): The lac repressor binds to the lac operator to inhibit transcription in E. coli. This inhibition can be relieved by adding lactose or isopropyl-β-D-thiogalactopyranoside (IPTG). lac repressor encoded by lacI
  11986..12016   -  promoter       lac promoter: promoter for the E. coli lac operon
  12031..12052   -  protein_bind   CAP binding site: CAP binding activates transcription in the presence of cAMP. E. coli catabolite activator protein
  12065..12157   -  CDS            lacI (fragment): lac repressor; lacI; The lac repressor binds to the lac operator to inhibit transcription in E. coli. This inhibition can be relieved by adding lactose or isopropyl-β-D-thiogalactopyranoside (IPTG).
  12340..12928   -  rep_origin     ori: high-copy-number ColE1/pMB1/pBR322/pUC origin of replication
  13099..13959   -  CDS            AmpR: β-lactamase; bla; confers resistance to ampicillin, carbenicillin, and related antibiotics
  13960..14064   -  promoter       AmpR promoter: bla
