[The description below was written by a language model from this plasmid's Addgene catalogue record and pLannotate feature annotations shown in this document.]
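Description:
pBK546 is an all-in-one, roughly 14.1 kb HIV-1-based lentiviral transfer plasmid for targeted DNA methylation at the human SNCA (alpha-synuclein) gene. In bacteria it replicates from a high-copy ColE1/pUC origin under ampicillin selection. The backbone also carries an f1 origin and an SV40/EM7-driven bleomycin/Zeocin resistance cassette lying outside the LTRs. The catalogue lists CMV as the promoter. In the feature table, however, the CMV enhancer/promoter sits directly upstream of a truncated 5' LTR, where it drives production of the viral genomic RNA in packaging cells rather than expression of the payload. The packaged region contains the Ψ packaging signal with a gag fragment, the RRE for Rev-dependent export, the cPPT/CTS, WPRE and a self-inactivating ΔU3 3' LTR followed by a bGH polyadenylation signal.

Two expression units sit between the LTRs. A human U6 Pol III promoter drives a guide RNA on the S. pyogenes scaffold, named in the record as hSNCA gRNA 4. The depositor comments note the spacer that repository sequencing detected at this position, and the record does not confirm that it matches the intended SNCA guide. Downstream, an EF-1α core promoter (EFS-NC) expresses Cas9, described by the construct name as catalytically dead dSpCas9. It is fused through a nucleoplasmin NLS to the DNMT3A catalytic domain, followed by P2A and puromycin N-acetyltransferase, so the effector and the selection marker come from one transcript. The guide recruits the methyltransferase to its target without cutting the DNA. The associated publication used this approach to downregulate SNCA expression as a potential strategy for Parkinson's disease.
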