Addgene plasmid #239839: pBK546
Purpose: pLV-U6-[hSNCA gRNA 4]-EFSNC-dSpCas9-DNMT3a-P2A-PURO-WPRE
Depositing lab: Boris Kantor. Depositing organization: Duke University. Publication: Downregulation of SNCA Expression by Targeted Editing of DNA Methylation: A Potential Strategy for Precision Therapy in PD. Kantor B, Tagliafierro L, Gu J, Zamora ME, Ilich E, Grenier C, Huang ZY, Murphy S, Chiba-Falek O. Mol Ther. 2018 Nov 7;26(11):2638-2649. doi: 10.1016/j.ymthe.2018.08.019. Epub 2018 Aug 29. PubMed 30266652.
Backbone
  Vector backbone: Lentiviral vector
  Backbone manufacturer: Duke VVC
  Total vector size (bp): 14093
  Vector type: Lentiviral
  Selectable markers: Puromycin
Growth in bacteria
  Bacterial resistance: Ampicillin, 100 μg/mL
  Growth temperature: 37°C
  Growth strain: NEB Stable
  Copy number: High Copy
Gene/Insert
  Gene/Insert name: pLV-U6-[hSNCA gRNA 4]-EFSNC-dSpCas9-DNMT3a-P2A-PURO-WPRE
  Species: H. sapiens (human)
  Insert size (bp): 9840
  Promoter: CMV
  Cloning method: Restriction Enzyme; 5′ cloning site SpeI (not destroyed); 3′ cloning site PmeI (not destroyed)
  Sequencing primers: 5′ CMV F; 3′ WPRE L
Terms and licenses: Academic/Nonprofit Terms; Industry Terms: Not Available to Industry
Depositor comments: Addgene NGS finds gRNA GGAGACGTGTACACGTCTCT.
How to cite: pBK546 was a gift from Boris Kantor (Addgene plasmid # 239839 ; http://n2t.net/addgene:239839 ; RRID:Addgene_239839)
